>Addgene plasmid #245993 | pBOB-Gpr45-161-3xFlag | addgene full sequence | sequence record 488725 | Addgene NGS Result
GACGGATCGGGAGATCTCCCGATCCCCTATGGTGCACTCTCAGTACAATCTGCTCTGATGCCGCATAGTT
AAGCCAGTATCTGCTCCCTGCTTGTGTGTTGGAGGTCGCTGAGTAGTGCGCGAGCAAAATTTAAGCTACA
ACAAGGCAAGGCTTGACCGACAATTGCATGAAGAATCTGCTTAGGGTTAGGCGTTTTGCGCTGCTTCGCG
ATGTACGGGCCAGATATACGCGTTGACATTGATTATTGACTAGTTATTAATAGTAATCAATTACGGGGTC
ATTAGTTCATAGCCCATATATGGAGTTCCGCGTTACATAACTTACGGTAAATGGCCCGCCTGGCTGACCG
CCCAACGACCCCCGCCCATTGACGTCAATAATGACGTATGTTCCCATAGTAACGCCAATAGGGACTTTCC
ATTGACGTCAATGGGTGGAGTATTTACGGTAAACTGCCCACTTGGCAGTACATCAAGTGTATCATATGCC
AAGTACGCCCCCTATTGACGTCAATGACGGTAAATGGCCCGCCTGGCATTATGCCCAGTACATGACCTTA
TGGGACTTTCCTACTTGGCAGTACATCTACGTATTAGTCATCGCTATTACCATGGTGATGCGGTTTTGGC
AGTACATCAATGGGCGTGGATAGCGGTTTGACTCACGGGGATTTCCAAGTCTCCACCCCATTGACGTCAA
TGGGAGTTTGTTTTGGCACCAAAATCAACGGGACTTTCCAAAATGTCGTAACAACTCCGCCCCATTGACG
CAAATGGGCGGTAGGCGTGTACGGTGGGAGGTCTATATAAGCAGCGCGTTTTGCCTGTACTGGGTCTCTC
TGGTTAGACCAGATCTGAGCCTGGGAGCTCTCTGGCTAACTAGGGAACCCACTGCTTAAGCCTCAATAAA
GCTTGCCTTGAGTGCTTCAAGTAGTGTGTGCCCGTCTGTTGTGTGACTCTGGTAACTAGAGATCCCTCAG
ACCCTTTTAGTCAGTGTGGAAAATCTCTAGCAGTGGCGCCCGAACAGGGACTTGAAAGCGAAAGGGAAAC
CAGAGGAGCTCTCTCGACGCAGGACTCGGCTTGCTGAAGCGCGCACGGCAAGAGGCGAGGGGCGGCGACT
GGTGAGTACGCCAAAAATTTTGACTAGCGGAGGCTAGAAGGAGAGAGATGGGTGCGAGAGCGTCAGTATT
AAGCGGGGGAGAATTAGATCGCGATGGGAAAAAATTCGGTTAAGGCCAGGGGGAAAGAAAAAATATAAAT
TAAAACATATAGTATGGGCAAGCAGGGAGCTAGAACGATTCGCAGTTAATCCTGGCCTGTTAGAAACATC
AGAAGGCTGTAGACAAATACTGGGACAGCTACAACCATCCCTTCAGACAGGATCAGAAGAACTTAGATCA
TTATATAATACAGTAGCAACCCTCTATTGTGTGCATCAAAGGATAGAGATAAAAGACACCAAGGAAGCTT
TAGACAAGATAGAGGAAGAGCAAAACAAAAGTAAGACCACCGCACAGCAAGCGGCCGCTGATCTTCAGAC
CTGGAGGAGGAGATATGAGGGACAATTGGAGAAGTGAATTATATAAATATAAAGTAGTAAAAATTGAACC
ATTAGGAGTAGCACCCACCAAGGCAAAGAGAAGAGTGGTGCAGAGAGAAAAAAGAGCAGTGGGAATAGGA
GCTTTGTTCCTTGGGTTCTTGGGAGCAGCAGGAAGCACTATGGGCGCAGCGTCAATGACGCTGACGGTAC
AGGCCAGACAATTATTGTCTGGTATAGTGCAGCAGCAGAACAATTTGCTGAGGGCTATTGAGGCGCAACA
GCATCTGTTGCAACTCACAGTCTGGGGCATCAAGCAGCTCCAGGCAAGAATCCTGGCTGTGGAAAGATAC
CTAAAGGATCAACAGCTCCTGGGGATTTGGGGTTGCTCTGGAAAACTCATTTGCACCACTGCTGTGCCTT
GGAATGCTAGTTGGAGTAATAAATCTCTGGAACAGATTTGGAATCACACGACCTGGATGGAGTGGGACAG
AGAAATTAACAATTACACAAGCTTAATACACTCCTTAATTGAAGAATCGCAAAACCAGCAAGAAAAGAAT
GAACAAGAATTATTGGAATTAGATAAATGGGCAAGTTTGTGGAATTGGTTTAACATAACAAATTGGCTGT
GGTATATAAAATTATTCATAATGATAGTAGGAGGCTTGGTAGGTTTAAGAATAGTTTTTGCTGTACTTTC
TATAGTGAATAGAGTTAGGCAGGGATATTCACCATTATCGTTTCAGACCCACCTCCCAACCCCGAGGGGA
CCCGACAGGCCCGAAGGAATAGAAGAAGAAGGTGGAGAGAGAGACAGAGACAGATCCATTCGATTAGTGA
ACGGATCAACTTTTAAAAGAAAAGGGGGGATTGGGGGGTACAGTGCAGGGGAAAGAATAGTAGACATAAT
AGCAACAGACATACAAACTAAAGAATTACAAAAACAAATTACAAAATTCAAAATTTTATCGATAAGCTTG
GGAGTTCCGCGTTACATAACTTACGGTAAATGGCCCGCCTGGCTGACCGCCCAACGACCCCCGCCCATTG
ACGTCAATAATGACGTATGTTCCCATAGTAACGCCAATAGGGACTTTCCATTGACGTCAATGGGTGGAGT
ATTTACGGTAAACTGCCCACTTGGCAGTACATCAAGTGTATCATATGCCAAGTACGCCCCCTATTGACGT
CAATGACGGTAAATGGCCCGCCTGGCATTATGCCCAGTACATGACCTTATGGGACTTTCCTACTTGGCAG
TACATCTACGTATTAGTCATCGCTATTACCATGGTGATGCGGTTTTGGCAGTACATCAATGGGCGTGGAT
AGCGGTTTGACTCACGGGGATTTCCAAGTCTCCACCCCATTGACGTCAATGGGAGTTTGTTTTGGCACCA
AAATCAACGGGACTTTCCAAAATGTCGTAACAACTCCGCCCCATTGACGCAAATGGGCGGTAGGCGTGTA
CGGTGGGAGGTCTATATAAGCAGAGCTCGTTTAGTGAACCGTCAGATCGCCTGGAGACGCCATCCACGCT
GTTTTGACCTCCATAGAAGACACCGACTGAGCTCCTTAAGGTTAACTCTAGAGAATTCGGATCCGCCACC
ATGGCCTGTAACAGCACACCCATGGGGACTTACGAACATCTGCTGCTGAATGTGAGCAACACTTTGGACC
CTGGGGACACCCCACTGTCTGCACCGCTCAGGATCTCGCTGGCAATAATGATGCTGCTGATGATCGTGGT
AGGATTCCTTGGCAACACGGTGGTCTGCATCATCGTGTACCAGAGGCCAGCCATGCGTTCAGCTATCAAC
CTGCTGCTGGCCACCTTGGCCTTCTCCGACATCATGCTGTCTTTATGCTGCATGCCATTCACGGCCATCA
CCCTCATCACTGTTCGCTGGCATTTCGGGGACCACTTTTGTCGGCTTTCAGCTACTCTCTATTGGTTTTT
TGTCCTAGAGGGCGTGGCCATCCTGCTCATCATTAGCGTGGACCGGTTTCTCATCATCGTGCAGCGTCAG
GACAAGCTGAACCCACGCAGGGCTAAGATGATCATCGCGGCCTCCTGGGTGCTGTCTTTCTGCATCTCTG
CGCCCTCCTTCACTGGCTGGACGTTCATGGAGGTGCCTGCTCGAGCCCCACAGTGCGTGCTAGGCTACAC
TGAGTTCCCAGCTGAACGCGCCTATGTAGTGACACTGGTGGTGGCAGTGTTCTTTGCTCCCTTCGGCGTC
ATGTTGTGCTCCTATCTGTGCATCCTCAATACGGTGCGGAAGAACGCTGTCCGTGTGCACAACCAGTCGG
ACAGCCTGGACCTCAGACAGCTGACCGGAGCTGGCCTGAGACGTCTCAGACGGCAGCAGCAGCAGGCCAG
CCTGGACCTGAGTTTCAAAACCAAGGCCTTCACCACCATCCTCATCCTCTTCGTGGGCTTTTCACTCTGC
TGGCTGCCACACTCAGTCTACAGCCTGCTGTCTGCGTTCAGCCGGCGGTTCTATTACAGCGCCTCCTTCT
ACACCACCAGCACATGCGTCCTGTGGCTCAGTTACCTCAAGTCTGTTTTCAACCCCATCGTCTACTGCTG
GAACAAGACTGTGCGCAAGGAGCTCCTGGGCATGTGCTTTGGGGACCGTTATTACCGGGAATCCTTTGTG
CAGCGACAGAGGACCTCCAGGCTCTTCAGCATTTCCAACAGGATCACAGACTTGGGTCTGTCCCCACATC
TCACGGCGCTCATGGCAGGCGGACAGTCCCTGGGACACAGCAGCAGCACCGGTGACACAGGCTTCAGCTA
CTCTCAGGATTCAGGGACGGATGTGATGCTGTTGGAAGATGGCACTTCTGAGGACAACCCTCCCCAGCAC
TGCACTTGCCCACCCAAGAGGAGGAGCTCCGTGACATTTGAGGACGAAGTGGAACAGATCAAAGAGGCCG
CCAAGAACTCTCTTCTTCATGTGAAAGCTGAAGTACACAAATCCTTGGACAGTTACGCAGCCAGCTTGGC
TAAAGCCATTGAGGCTGAAGCCAAAATCAACTTATTTGGGGAGGAGGCTCTGCCAGGGGTCTTGTTCACA
GCACGGACCGTCCCAGGGGCTGGCTTTGGGGGCCGTCGAGGCAGCAGAACTCTTGTGAATCAGAGGCTGC
AGCTACAGAGCATCAAAGAAGGCAATGTCTTAGCTGCAGAACAGAGACTCGAGGACTACAAAGACCATGA
CGGTGATTATAAAGATCATGACATCGACTACAAGGATGACGATGACAAGTAGTGATCGAGCCATGGAAGC
TTGATATCTAACTGACTGAACCGGTGGTACCGAGGAATTAATTCGCTGTCTGCGAGGGCCAGCTGTTGGG
GTGAGTACTCCCTCTCAAAAGCGGGCATGACTTCTGCGCTAAGATTGTCAGTTTCCAAAAACGAGGAGGA
TTTGATATTCACCTGGCCCGCGGTGATGCCTTTGAGGGTGGCCGCGTCCATCTGGTCAGAAAAGACAATC
TTTTTGTTGTCAAGCTTGAGGTGTGGCAGGCTTGAGATCTGGCCATACACTTGAGTGACAATGACATCCA
CTTTGCCTTTCTCTCCACAGGTGTCCACTCCCAGGTCCAACTGCAGGTCGAGCATGCATCTAGGGCGGCC
AATTCCGCCGATCCTGGAAAAACATGGAGCAATCACAAGTAGCAATACAGCAGCTACCAATGCTGATTGT
GCCTGGCTAGAAGCACAAGAGGAGGAGGAGGTGGGTTTTCCAGTCACACCTCAGACAATCAACCTCTGGA
TTACAAAATTTGTGAAAGATTGACTGGTATTCTTAACTATGTTGCTCCTTTTACGCTATGTGGATACGCT
GCTTTAATGCCTTTGTATCATGCTATTGCTTCCCGTATGGCTTTCATTTTCTCCTCCTTGTATAAATCCT
GGTTGCTGTCTCTTTATGAGGAGTTGTGGCCCGTTGTCAGGCAACGTGGCGTGGTGTGCACTGTGTTTGC
TGACGCAACCCCCACTGGTTGGGGCATTGCCACCACCTGTCAGCTCCTTTCCGGGACTTTCGCTTTCCCC
CTCCCTATTGCCACGGCGGAACTCATCGCCGCCTGCCTTGCCCGCTGCTGGACAGGGGCTCGGCTGTTGG
GCACTGACAATTCCGTGGTGTTGTCGGGGAAGCTGACGTCCTTTCCATGGCTGCTCGCCTGTGTTGCCAC
CTGGATTCTGCGCGGGACGTCCTTCTGCTACGTCCCTTCGGCCCTCAATCCAGCGGACCTTCCTTCCCGC
GGCCTGCTGCCGGCTCTGCGGCCTCTTCCGCGTCTTCGCCTTCGCCCTCAGACGAGTCGGATCTCCCTTT
GGGCCGCCTCCCCGCCTGGAATTCGAGCTCGGTACCTTTAAGACCAATGACTTACAAGGCAGCTGTAGAT
CTTAGCCACTTTTTAAAAGAAAAGGGGGGACTGGAAGGGCTAATTCACTCCCAACGAAGACAAGATATCC
TTGATCTGTGGATCTACCACACACAAGGCTACTTCCCTGATTGGCAGAACTACACACCAGGGCCAGGGAT
CAGATATCCACTGACCTTTGGATGGTGCTACAAGCTAGTACCAGTTGAGCAAGAGAAGGTAGAAGAAGCC
AATGAAGGAGAGAACACCCGCTTGTTACACCCTGTGAGCCTGCATGGGATGGATGACCCGGAGAGAGAAG
TATTAGAGTGGAGGTTTGACAGCCGCCTAGCATTTCATCACATGGCCCGAGAGCTGCATCCGGACTGTAC
TGGGTCTCTCTGGTTAGACCAGATCTGAGCCTGGGAGCTCTCTGGCTAACTAGGGAACCCACTGCTTAAG
CCTCAATAAAGCTTGCCTTGAGTGCTTCAAGTAGTGTGTGCCCGTCTGTTGTGTGACTCTGGTAACTAGA
GATCCCTCAGACCCTTTTAGTCAGTGTGGAAAATCTCTAGCAGGGCCGCTTTAAACCCGCTGATCAGCCT
CGACTGTGCCTTCTAGTTGCCAGCCATCTGTTGTTTGCCCCTCCCCCGTGCCTTCCTTGACCCTGGAAGG
TGCCACTCCCACTGTCCTTTCCTAATAAAATGAGGAAATTGCATCGCATTGTCTGAGTAGGTGTCATTCT
ATTCTGGGGGGTGGGGTGGGGCAGGACAGCAAGGGGGAGGATTGGGAAGACAATAGCAGGCATGCTGGGG
ATGCGGTGGGCTCTATGGCTTCTGAGGCGGAAAGAACCAGCTGGGGCTCTAGGGGGTATCCCC
[124 nt withheld, positions 6784-6907]
C
[91 nt withheld, positions 6909-6999]
A
[49 nt withheld, positions 7001-7049]
CCTTTGACGTTGGAGTCCACGTTCTTT
[37 nt withheld, positions 7077-7113]
ACCCTATCTCGGTCTATTCTTTTGATTTATAAGGGATTTTGCCGATTTCGGCCTATTGGTTAAAAAATGA
GCTGATTTAACAAAAATTTAACGCGAATTAATTCTGTGGAATGTGTGTCAGTTAGGGTGTGGAAAGTCCC
CAGGCTCCCCAGCAGGCAGAAGTATGCAAAGCATGCATCTCAATTAGTCAGCAACCAGGTGTGGAAAGTC
CCCAGGCTCCCCAGCAGGCAGAAGTATGCAAAGCATGCATCTCAATTAGTCAGCAACCATAGTCCCGCCC
CTAACTCCGCCCATCCCGCCCCTAACTCCGCCCAGTTCCGCCCATTCTCCGCCCCATGGCTGACTAATTT
TTTTTATTTATGCAGAGGCCGAGGCCGCCTCTGCCTCTGAGCTATTCCAGAAGTAGTGAGGAGGCTTTTT
TGGAGGCCTAGGCTTTTGCAAAAAGCTCCCGGGAGCTTGTATATCCATTTTCGGATCTGATCAGCACGTG
TTGACAATTAATCATCGGCATAGTATATCGGCATAGTATAATACGACAAGGTGAGGAACTAAACCATGGC
CAAGTTGACCAGTGCCGTTCCGGTGCTCACCGCGCGCGACGTCGCCGGAGCGGTCGAGTTCTGGACCGAC
CGGCTCGGGTTCTCCCGGGACTTCGTGGAGGACGACTTCGCCGGTGTGGTCCGGGACGACGTGACCCTGT
TCATCAGCGCGGTCCAGGACCAGGTGGTGCCGGACAACACCCTGGCCTGGGTGTGGGTGCGCGGCCTGGA
CGAGCTGTACGCCGAGTGGTCGGAGGTCGTGTCCACGAACTTCCGGGACGCCTCCGGGCCGGCCATGACC
GAGATCGGCGAGCAGCCGTGGGGGCGGGAGTTCGCCCTGCGCGACCCGGCCGGCAACTGCGTGCACTTCG
TGGCCGAGGAGCAGGACTGACACGTGCTACGAGATTTCGATTCCACCGCCGCCTTCTATGAAAGGTTGGG
CTTCGGAATCGTTTTCCGGGACGCCGGCTGGATGATCCTCCAGCGCGGGGATCTCATGCTGGAGTTCTTC
GCCCACCCCAACTTGTTTATTGCAGCTTATAATGGTTACAAATAAAGCAATAGCATCACAAATTTCACAA
ATAAAGCATTTTTTTCACTGCATTCTAGTTGTGGTTTGTCCAAACTCATCAATGTATCTTATCATGTCTG
TATACCGTCGACCTCTAGCTAGAGCTTGGCGTAATCATGGTCATAGCTGTTTCCTGTGTGAAATTGTTAT
CCGCTCACAATTCCACACAACATACGAGCCGGAAGCATAAAGTGTAAAGCCTGGGGTGCCTAATGAGTGA
GCTAACTCACATTAATTGCGTTGCGCTCACTGCCCGCTTTCCAGTCGGGAAACCTGTCGTGCCAGCTGCA
TTAATGAATCGGCCAACGCGCGGGGAGAGGCGGTTTGCGTATTGGGCGCTCTTCCGCTTCCTCGCTCACT
GACTCGCTGCGCTCGGTCGTTCGGCTGCGGCGAGCGGTATCAGCTCACTCAAAGGCGGTAATACGGTTAT
CCACAGAATCAGGGGATAACGCAGGAAAGAACATGTGAGCAAAAGGCCAGCAAAAGGCCAGGAACCGTAA
AAAGGCCGCGTTGCTGGCGTTTTTCCATAGGCTCCGCCCCCCTGACGAGCATCACAAAAATCGACGCTCA
AGTCAGAGGTGGCGAAACCCGACAGGACTATAAAGATACCAGGCGTTTCCCCCTGGAAGCTCCCTCGTGC
GCTCTCCTGTTCCGACCCTGCCGCTTACCGGATACCTGTCCGCCTTTCTCCCTTCGGGAAGCGTGGCGCT
TTCTCATAGCTCACGCTGTAGGTATCTCAGTTCGGTGTAGGTCGTTCGCTCCAAGCTGGGCTGTGTGCAC
GAACCCCCCGTTCAGCCCGACCGCTGCGCCTTATCCGGTAACTATCGTCTTGAGTCCAACCCGGTAAGAC
ACGACTTATCGCCACTGGCAGCAGCCACTGGTAACAGGATTAGCAGAGCGAGGTATGTAGGCGGTGCTAC
AGAGTTCTTGAAGTGGTGGCCTAACTACGGCTACACTAGAAGAACAGTATTTGGTATCTGCGCTCTGCTG
AAGCCAGTTACCTTCGGAAAAAGAGTTGGTAGCTCTTGATCCGGCAAACAAACCACCGCTGGTAGCGGTG
GTTTTTTTGTTTGCAAGCAGCAGATTACGCGCAGAAAAAAAGGATCTCAAGAAGATCCTTTGATCTTTTC
TACGGGGTCTGACGCTCAGTGGAACGAAAACTCACGTTAAGGGATTTTGGTCATGAGATTATCAAAAAGG
ATCTTCACCTAGATCCTTTTAAATTAAAAATGAAGTTTTAAATCAATCTAAAGTATATATGAGTAAACTT
GGTCTGACAGTTACCAATGCTTAATCAGTGAGGCACCTATCTCAGCGATCTGTCTATTTCGTTCATCCAT
AGTTGCCTGACTCCCCGTCGTGTAGATAACTACGATACGGGAGGGCTTACCATCTGGCCCCAGTGCTGCA
ATGATACCGCGAGACCCACGCTCACCGGCTCCAGATTTATCAGCAATAAACCAGCCAGCCGGAAGGGCCG
AGCGCAGAAGTGGTCCTGCAACTTTATCCGCCTCCATCCAGTCTATTAATTGTTGCCGGGAAGCTAGAGT
AAGTAGTTCGCCAGTTAATAGTTTGCGCAACGTTGTTGCCATTGCTACAGGCATCGTGGTGTCACGCTCG
TCGTTTGGTATGGCTTCATTCAGCTCCGGTTCCCAACGATCAAGGCGAGTTACATGATCCCCCATGTTGT
GCAAAAAAGCGGTTAGCTCCTTCGGTCCTCCGATCGTTGTCAGAAGTAAGTTGGCCGCAGTGTTATCACT
CATGGTTATGGCAGCACTGCATAATTCTCTTACTGTCATGCCATCCGTAAGATGCTTTTCTGTGACTGGT
GAGTACTCAACCAAGTCATTCTGAGAATAGTGTATGCGGCGACCGAGTTGCTCTTGCCCGGCGTCAATAC
GGGATAATACCGCGCCACATAGCAGAACTTTAAAAGTGCTCATCATTGGAAAACGTTCTTCGGGGCGAAA
ACTCTCAAGGATCTTACCGCTGTTGAGATCCAGTTCGATGTAACCCACTCGTGCACCCAACTGATCTTCA
GCATCTTTTACTTTCACCAGCGTTTCTGGGTGAGCAAAAACAGGAAGGCAAAATGCCGCAAAAAAGGGAA
TAAGGGCGACACGGAAATGTTGAATACTCATACTCTTCCTTTTTCAATATTATTGAAGCATTTATCAGGG
TTATTGTCTCATGAGCGGATACATATTTGAATGTATTTAGAAAAATAAACAAATAGGGGTTCCGCGCACA
TTTCCCCGAAAAGTGCCACCTGACGTC
Features (pLannotate 1.2.2; 34 found; start..end, strand, type, name):
     28..80      -  misc_feature   bom (fragment): basis of mobility region from pBR322
    235..614     +  enhancer       CMV enhancer: human cytomegalovirus immediate early enhancer
    615..814     +  promoter       CMV promoter: human cytomegalovirus (CMV) immediate early promoter
    832..1012    +  LTR            5' LTR (truncated): truncated 5' long terminal repeat (LTR) from HIV-1
   1059..1184    +  misc_feature   HIV-1 Ψ: packaging signal of human immunodeficiency virus type 1
   1168..1531    +  CDS            HIV-1 gag (fragment): gag protein from human immunodeficiency virus 1; gag
   1677..1910    +  misc_feature   RRE: The Rev response element (RRE) of HIV-1 allows for Rev-dependent mRNA export from the nucleus to the cytoplasm.
   2287..2387    +  CDS            Rev (fragment): human immunodeficiency virus 1 (HIV-1) Rev protein; rev; enhances nuclear export of unspliced and incompletely spliced viral mRNAs
   2391..2507    +  misc_feature   cPPT/CTS: central polypurine tract and central termination sequence of HIV-1
   2530..2833    +  enhancer       CMV enhancer: human cytomegalovirus immediate early enhancer
   2834..3037    +  promoter       CMV promoter: human cytomegalovirus (CMV) immediate early promoter
   3139..4737    +  CDS            Gpr161: GP161_MOUSE - Also known as Gm208. Experimental evidence at protein level: Swiss-Prot protein existence level 1. Key negative regulator of Shh signaling, which promotes the processing of GLI3 into GLI3R during neural tube development. Recruited by TULP3 and the IFT-A complex to primary cilia and acts as a regulator of the PKA-dependent basal repression machinery in Shh signaling by increasing cAMP levels, leading to promote the PKA-dependent processing of GLI3 into GLI3R and repress the Shh signaling. In presence of SHH, it is removed from primary cilia and is internalized into recycling endos
   4744..4809    +  CDS            3xFLAG: three tandem FLAG® epitope tags, followed by an enterokinase cleavage site
   4901..5130    +  intron         chimeric intron: chimera between introns from adenovirus and immunoglobulin heavy chain genes
   5194..5304    +  CDS            nef (fragment): NEF_HV1Z2 - Experimental evidence at protein level: Swiss-Prot protein existence level 1. Extracellular Nef protein targets CD4(+) T-lymphocytes for apoptosis by interacting with CXCR4 surface receptors. From Human immunodeficiency virus type 1 group M subtype D (isolate Z2/CDC-Z34) (HIV-1).
   5307..5895    +  misc_feature   WPRE: woodchuck hepatitis virus posttranscriptional regulatory element
   5912..5980    +  CDS            nef (fragment): NEF_HV1Z2 - Experimental evidence at protein level: Swiss-Prot protein existence level 1. Extracellular Nef protein targets CD4(+) T-lymphocytes for apoptosis by interacting with CXCR4 surface receptors. From Human immunodeficiency virus type 1 group M subtype D (isolate Z2/CDC-Z34) (HIV-1).
   5982..6294    +  LTR            5' LTR (fragment): 5' long terminal repeat (LTR) from HIV-1
   6302..6482    +  LTR            5' LTR (truncated): truncated 5' long terminal repeat (LTR) from HIV-1
   6514..6738    +  polyA_signal   bGH poly(A) signal: bovine growth hormone polyadenylation signal
   6742..6763    +  promoter       SV40 promoter (fragment): SV40 enhancer and early promoter
   6784..7212    +  rep_origin     f1 ori (sequence partly withheld): f1 bacteriophage origin of replication; arrow indicates direction of (+) strand synthesis
   7226..7555    +  promoter       SV40 promoter: SV40 enhancer and early promoter
   7603..7650    +  promoter       EM7 promoter: synthetic bacterial promoter&nbsp
   7669..8043    +  CDS            BleoR: antibiotic-binding protein; Sh ble from Streptoalloteichus hindustanus; confers resistance to bleomycin, phleomycin, and Zeocin™
   8053..8178    +  CDS            ble (fragment): BLE_KLEPN - Experimental evidence at protein level: Swiss-Prot protein existence level 1. Binding protein with a strong affinity to the bleomycin family of antibiotics. Binds to CL990; an antimitotic-antibiotic compound. From Klebsiella pneumoniae.
   8173..8294    +  polyA_signal   SV40 poly(A) signal: SV40 polyadenylation signal
   8367..8383    -  protein_bind   lac operator: The lac repressor binds to the lac operator to inhibit transcription in E. coli. This inhibition can be relieved by adding lactose or isopropyl-β-D-thiogalactopyranoside (IPTG). lac repressor encoded by lacI
   8391..8421    -  promoter       lac promoter: promoter for the E. coli lac operon
   8436..8457    -  protein_bind   CAP binding site: CAP binding activates transcription in the presence of cAMP. E. coli catabolite activator protein
   8470..8562    -  CDS            lacI (fragment): lac repressor; lacI; The lac repressor binds to the lac operator to inhibit transcription in E. coli. This inhibition can be relieved by adding lactose or isopropyl-β-D-thiogalactopyranoside (IPTG).
   8745..9333    -  rep_origin     ori: high-copy-number ColE1/pMB1/pBR322/pUC origin of replication
   9504..10364   -  CDS            AmpR: β-lactamase; bla; confers resistance to ampicillin, carbenicillin, and related antibiotics
  10365..10469   -  promoter       AmpR promoter: bla
