[The description below was written by a language model from this plasmid's Addgene catalogue record and pLannotate feature annotations shown in this document.]
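Description:
pBOB-Gpr45-161-3xFlag is a lentiviral transfer and mammalian expression plasmid built on the pBOB backbone, about 10.5 kb in the sequenced record. It is maintained in E. coli through a high-copy ColE1/pUC-type origin and an ampicillin resistance gene. An f1 origin and remnants of lac regulatory sequence are also present. Outside the viral region the annotation shows an SV40/EM7-driven bleomycin/Zeocin resistance cassette with an SV40 polyadenylation signal. Because it lies downstream of the 3′ LTR, this cassette would not be carried into the packaged viral genome.

The viral portion has an HIV-1-derived layout. A CMV enhancer/promoter replaces the U3 region of the truncated 5′ LTR to drive genomic RNA synthesis in packaging cells. This is followed by the Ψ packaging signal with a gag fragment, the Rev response element, and the cPPT/CTS, which aids nuclear import. An internal CMV enhancer/promoter then drives the payload, a chimeric mouse receptor cloned between BamHI and XhoI. It joins residues 1–327 of GPR45 to residues 357–558 of GPR161 and carries a C-terminal 3xFLAG epitope for detection or immunoprecipitation. The automated annotation labels the whole open reading frame as Gpr161, but the catalogue entry makes clear that only the C-terminal portion derives from that gene. Downstream lie a chimeric intron, a WPRE to enhance transcript expression, the 3′ LTR and a bGH polyadenylation signal.

The construct is intended to express this GPR45-N/GPR161-C fusion in mammalian cells, either transiently by transfection or stably by lentiviral transduction. The associated work concerns GPR45 signalling at primary cilia.
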