Addgene plasmid #245993: pBOB-Gpr45-161-3xFlag
Purpose: Express 3xFlag C-terminal tagged mouse GPR45-N and GPR161-C fusion protein transiently via transfection or stably via lentivirus-mediated infection in mammalian cells.
Depositing lab: Zhao Zhang. Depositing organization: University of Texas Southwestern Medical Center. Publication: GPR45 modulates Galpha(s) at primary cilia of the paraventricular hypothalamus to control food intake. Xun Y, Jiang Y, Xu B, Tang M, Ludwig S, Nakamura K, Mukhopadhyay S, Liu C, Beutler B, Zhang Z. Science. 2025 Jun 5;388(6751):eadp3989. doi: 10.1126/science.adp3989. Epub 2025 Jun 5. PubMed 40472089.
Backbone
  Vector backbone: pBOB
  Vector type: Mammalian Expression, Lentiviral
Growth in bacteria
  Bacterial resistance: Ampicillin, 100 μg/mL
  Growth temperature: 37°C
  Growth strain: NEB Stable
  Copy number: High Copy
Gene/Insert
  Gene/Insert name: Gpr45-GPR161161 fusion
  Species: M. musculus (mouse)
  Insert size (bp): 1587
  Mutation: aa 1 to 327 of Gpr45; aa 357 to 558 of Gpr161
  Entrez Gene: Gpr161 (a.k.a. Gm208, Gm208Gpr, vl); Gpr45 (a.k.a. 9230112G11Rik, PSP24-1, PSP24-alpha)
  Tag / fusion protein: 3xFlag (C terminal on insert)
  Cloning method: Restriction Enzyme; 5′ cloning site BamHI (not destroyed); 3′ cloning site XhoI (not destroyed)
  Sequencing primers: 5′ AGCTCGTTTAGTGAACCGTCAGATCG; 3′ TACTCACCCCAACAGCTGGC
Terms and licenses: Academic/Nonprofit Terms; Industry Terms: Not Available to Industry
How to cite: pBOB-Gpr45-161-3xFlag was a gift from Zhao Zhang (Addgene plasmid # 245993 ; http://n2t.net/addgene:245993 ; RRID:Addgene_245993)
